>Addgene plasmid #192961 | pS238D1::sptse5-CT_phoA-lacZalpha | addgene full sequence | sequence record 380611 | Addgene NGS Result
TTAATTAAACGTTCGTAATCAAGCCACTTCCTTTTTGCATTGACGCAGGGTGTCGGAAGGCAACTCGCCG
AACGCGCTCCTATAGTTTTCAGCGAAGCGTCCCAAATGTAAGAAGCCGTAGTCTAGGGCTATCTCAGTTA
TACTACGCACATTGGCACTGGGATCGTTCAAGCAGGCGCGGATGCTTTCGAGCTTGCGGTTGCGGATGTA
GTTCTTCGGCGTGGTGCCGGCGTGCTTCTCGAACAAATTGTAGAGCGAGCGTGGACTCATCATCGCCAGC
TCCGCTAACCGCTCAAGGCTGATATTCCGTTTGAGATTCTCCTCAATGAATTGAACGACTCGCTCGAAAG
ACGGGTTACCTTTGCTGAAAATTTCACGGCTGACATTGCTGCCCAGCATTTCGAGCAGCTTGGAAGCGAT
GATCCCCGCATAGTGCTCTTGGACCCGAGGCATCGACTTTGTATGTTCCGCTTCGTCACAAACTAACCCG
AGTAGATTGATAAAGCCATCGAGTTGCTGGAGATTGTGTCGCGCGGCGAAACGGATACCCTCCCTCGGCT
TGTGCCAATTGTTGTCACTGCACGCCCGATCAAGGACCACTGAGGGCAATTTAACGATAAATTTCTCGCA
ATCTTCTGAATAGGTCAGGTCGGCTTGGTCATCCGGATTGAGCAGCAATAGTTCGCCCGGCGCAAAATAG
TGCTCCTGGCCATGGCCACGCCACAGGCAATGGCCTTTGAGTATTATTTGCAGATGATAACAGGTCTCTA
ATCCAGGCGAGATTACCCTCACGCTACCGCCGTAGCTGATTCGACACAGATCGAGGCATCCGAAGATTCT
GTGGTGCAGCCTGCCTGCCGGGCGCCCGCCCTTGGGCAGGCGAATAGAGTGCGTACCGACATACTGGTTA
ACATAATCGGAGACTGCATAGGGCTCGGCGTGGACGAAGATCTGACTTTTCTCGTTCAATAAGCAAAAAT
CCATAGTTCACGGTTCTCTTATTTTAATGTGGGCTGCTTGGTGTGATGTAGAAAGGCGCCAAGTCGATGA
AAATGCATCTCGACGTGATGCGTATACGGGTTACCCCCATTGCCACGTTGCGCCATCCTTTTTGCAATCA
GTGACCACTTTTCCAAGCAAAAATAACGCCAAGCAGAACGAAGACGTTCTTTTTAAGAAGCGAGAACACC
AGAAGTTCGTGCTGTCGGGGCATGGGGCGACGAATTGGCGGATAAAGGGGATCTGCTGGATATTACGGCC
TTTTTAAAGACCGTAAAGAAAAATAAGCACAAGTTTTATCCGGCCTTTATTCACATTCTTGCCCGCCTGA
TGAATGCTCATCCGTAATTACGTATGGCAATGAAAGACGGTGAGCTGGTGATATGGGATAGTGTTCACCC
TTGTTACACCGTTTTCCATGAGCAAACTGAAACGTTTTCATCGCTCTGGAGTGAATACCACGACGATTTC
CGGCAGTTTCTACACATATATTCGCAAGATGTGGCGTGTTACGGTGAAAACCTGGCCTATTTCCCTAAAG
GGTTTATTGAGAATATGTTTTTCGTCTCAGCCAATCCCTGGGTGAGTTTCACCAGTTTTGATTTAAACGT
GGCCAATATGGACAACTTCTTCGCCCCCGTTTTCACCATGCATGGGAATTAGCTTGATCTGACCAACGAC
CGGTAGCGGAGCTATCCAACGGCGGTATACCAGGAAAACACACAGCAGGTACATCAGAACAGTACCATGA
CTGAAGAACAAATAGTTTTTTCCTGATCCATAAAGCAGAACGGCCTGCTCCATGACAAATCTGGCTCCCC
AACTAATGCCCCATGCAGCCAGCATAACCAGCATAAAGTGCAGTGTCCGGTTTGATAGGGATAAGTCCAG
CCTTGCAAGAAGCGGATACAGGAGTGCAAAAAATGGCTATCTCTAGTAAGGCCTACCCCTTAGGCTTTAT
GCAACAGAAACAATAATAATGGGAGTCATGACCATGCCTAGGAGGAAAAAACATATGGTGAAACCAGTAA
CGTTATACGATGTCGCAGAGTATGCCGGTGTCTCTTATCAGACCGTTTCCCGCGTGGTGAACCAGGCCAG
CCACGTTTCTGCGAAAACGCGGGAAAAAGTGGAAGCGGCGATGGCGGAGCTGAATTACATTCCCAACCGC
GTGGCACAACAACTGGCGGGCAAACAGTCGTTGCTGATTGGCGTTGCCACCTCCAGTCTGGCCCTGCACG
CGCCGTCGCAAATTGTCGCGGCGATTAAATCTCGCGCCGATCAACTGGGTGCCAGCGTGGTGGTGTCGAT
GGTAGAACGAAGCGGCGTCGAAGCCTGTAAAGCGGCGGTGCACAATCTTCTCGCGCAACGCGTCAGTGGG
CTGATCATTAACTATCCGCTGGATGACCAGGATGCCATTGCTGTGGAAGCTGCCTGCACTAATGTTCCGG
CGTTATTTCTTGATGTCTCTGACCAGACACCCATCAACAGTATTATTTTCTCCCATGAAGACGGTACGCG
ACTGGGCGTGGAGCATCTGGTCGCATTGGGTCACCAGCAAATCGCGCTGTTAGCGGGCCCATTAAGTTCT
GTCTCGGCGCGTCTGCGTCTGGCTGGCTGGCATAAATATCTCACTCGCAATCAAATTCAGCCGATAGCGG
AACGGGAAGGCGACTGGAGTGCCATGTCCGGTTTTCAACAAACCATGCAAATGCTGAATGAGGGCATCGT
TCCCACTGCGATGCTGGTTGCCAACGATCAGATGGCGCTGGGCGCAATGCGCGCCATTACCGAGTCCGGG
CTGCGCGTTGGTGCGGATATCTCGGTAGTGGGATACGACGATACCGAAGACAGCTCATGTTATATCCCGC
CGTTAACCACCATCAAACAGGATTTTCGCCTGCTGGGGCAAACCAGCGTGGACCGCTTGCTGCAACTCTC
TCAGGGCCAGGCGGTGAAGGGCAATCAGCTGTTGCCCGTCTCACTGGTGAAAAGAAAAACCACCCTGGCG
CCCAATACGCAAACCGCCTCTCCCCGCGCGTTGGCCGATTCATTAATGCAGCTGGCACGACAGGTTTCCC
GACTGGAAAGCGGGCAGTAACATCACCACCATCATTAGGATGGTGGTGATGATAATGAAGTACCTGCTGC
CGACCGCGGCGGCGGGTCTGCTGCTGCTGGCGGCGCAGCCGGCGATGGCGATGGGCCTGATCATTCCGCT
GGTTGTGATCGGTGCGTTTGCGGCGCGTGCGGCGATTGGTGCGGCGCTGGGTGCGGGCATTGAGCTGGGT
ATGCAGACCGGCAAACAAGTGCTGGGTCAGATGAAGGATAACTGGGACAGCGATCGTGACCTGACCGATA
TCAAGTGGAAATGCATCGACATTAACTGGAAACATGTTGGTGCGAGCGCGGCGATTGGTACCGTTGCGCC
GGGCATGCTGAGCACCGGTAAAACCGTGGTTCAGAGCGCGAAGGCGATTCGTACCCTGAGCGGTCAGGCG
GCGAACACCGCGAACCGTGCGGCGAAACTGGCGGCGCGTAAGGCGGCGCACGCGGATACCATCAAGAAAG
CGGTGGCGACCCAAGCGGCGTGGCAGACCGGCAAGCAAATTGTTAAATGCCCGCTGAAGGACGAGGAAGA
GGAATGCCCGCCGCAAGGGAGCTCGGCCCGGACACCAGAAATGCCTGTTCTGGAAAACCGGGCTGCTCAG
GGCGATATTACTGCACCCGGCGGTGCTCGCCGTTTAACGGGTGATCAGACTGCCGCTCTGCGTGATTCTC
TTAGCGATAAACCTGCAAAAAATATTATTTTGCTGATTGGCGATGGGATGGGGGACTCGGAAATTACTGC
CGCACGTAATTATGCCGAAGGTGCGGGCGGCTTTTTTAAAGGTATAGATGCCTTACCGCTTACCGGGCAA
TACACTCACTATGCGCTGAATAAAAAAACCGGCAAACCGGACTACGTCACCGACTCGGCTGCATCAGCAA
CCGCCTGGTCAACCGGTGTCAAAACCTATAACGGCGCGCTGGGCGTCGATATTCACGAAAAAGATCACCC
AACGATTCTGGAAATGGCAAAAGCCGCAGGTCTGGCGACCGGTAACGTTTCTACCGCAGAGTTGCAGGAT
GCCACGCCCGCTGCGCTGGTGGCACATGTGACCTCGCGCAAATGCTACGGTCCGAGCGCGACCAGTGAAA
AATGTCCGGGTAACGCTCTGGAAAAAGGCGGAAAAGGATCGATTACCGAACAGCTGCTTAACGCTCGTGC
CGACGTTACGCTTGGCGGCGGCGCAAAAACCTTTGCTGAAACGGCAACCGCTGGTGAATGGCAGGGAAAA
ACGCTGCGTGAACAGGCACAGGCGCGTGGTTATCAGTTGGTGAGCGATGCTGCCTCACTGAATTCGGTGA
CGGAAGCGAATCAGCAAAAACCCCTGCTTGGCCTGTTTGCTGACGGCAATATGCCAGTGCGCTGGCTAGG
ACCGAAAGCAACGTACCATGGCAATATCGATAAGCCCGCAGTCACCTGTACGCCAAATCCGCAACGTAAT
GACAGTGTACCAACCCTGGCGCAGATGACCGACAAAGCCATTGAATTGTTGAGTAAAAATGAGAAAGGCT
TTTTCCTGCAAGTTGAAGGTGCGTCAATCGATAAACAGGATCATGCTGCGAATCCTTGTGGGCAAATTGG
CGAGACGGTCGATCTCGATGAAGCCGTACAACGGGCGCTGGAATTCGCTAAAAAGGAGGGTAACACGCTG
GTCATAGTCACCGCTGATCACGCCCACGCCAGCCAGATTGTTGCGCCGGATACCAAAGCTCCGGGCCTCA
CCCAGGCGCTAAATACCAAAGATGGCGCAGTGATGGTGATGAGTTACGGGAACTCCGAAGAGGATTCACA
AGAACATACCGGCAGTCAGTTGCGTATTGCGGCGTATGGCCCGCATGCCGCCAATGTTGTTGGACTGACC
GACCAGACCGATCTCTTCTACACCATGAAAGCCGCTCTGGGGCTGAAAACGGATTCACTGGCCGTCGTTT
TACAACGTCGTGACTGGGAAAACCCTGGCGTTACCCAACTTAATCGCCTTGCAGCACATCCCCCTTTCGC
CAGCTGGCGTAATAGCGAAGAGGCCCGCACCGATCGCCCTTCCCAACAGTTGCGCAGCCTGAATGGCGAA
TGGCGCTAATGAGGTACCCGGGGATCCTCTAGAGTCGACCTGCAGGCATGCAAGCTTGCGGCCGCGTCGT
GACTGGGAAAACCCTGGCGCAAAGCCCGCCGAAAGGCGGGCTTTTCTGTTATAAACGCAGAAAGGCCCAC
CCGAAGGTGAGCCAGTGTGACTCTAGTAGAGAGCGTTCACCGACAAAAACAGATAAAACGAAAGGCCCAG
TCTTTCGACTGAGCCTTTCGTTTTATTTGATGCCTGGCTCGAGCTCGAGAAAAAAAGCCCGGACGACTGT
TCGGGCTTGTCTTTTTATATGTTGGAAAATCAGTGGCAATGCAATGGCCCAACAGAAAATGGTGAAACCA
GTAACGTTATACTGAATCTAAGTATCAATGTGAGCGCTCACAAGTCAACACTCTTTTTGATAAAACTAGT
CTTGGACTCCTGTTGATAGATCCAGTAATGACCTCAGAACTCCATCTGGATTTGTTCAGAACGCTCGGTT
GCCGCCGGGCGTTTTTTATTGGTGAGAATCCAGGGGTCCCCAATAATTACGATTTAAATTTGTGTCTCAA
AATCTCTGATGTTACATTGCACAAGATAAAAATATATCATCATGAACAATAAAACTGTCTGCTTACATAA
ACAGTAATACAAGGGGTGTTATGAGCCATATTCAGCGTGAAACGAGCTGTAGCCGTCCGCGTCTGAACAG
CAACATGGATGCGGATCTGTATGGCTATAAATGGGCGCGTGATAACGTGGGTCAGAGCGGCGCGACCATT
TATCGTCTGTATGGCAAACCGGATGCGCCGGAACTGTTTCTGAAACATGGCAAAGGCAGCGTGGCGAACG
ATGTGACCGATGAAATGGTGCGTCTGAACTGGCTGACCGAATTTATGCCGCTGCCGACCATTAAACATTT
TATTCGCACCCCGGATGATGCGTGGCTGCTGACCACCGCGATTCCGGGCAAAACCGCGTTTCAGGTGCTG
GAAGAATATCCGGATAGCGGCGAAAACATTGTGGATGCGCTGGCCGTGTTTCTGCGTCGTCTGCATAGCA
TTCCGGTGTGCAACTGCCCGTTTAACAGCGATCGTGTGTTTCGTCTGGCCCAGGCGCAGAGCCGTATGAA
CAACGGCCTGGTGGATGCGAGCGATTTTGATGATGAACGTAACGGCTGGCCGGTGGAACAGGTGTGGAAA
GAAATGCATAAACTGCTGCCGTTTAGCCCGGATAGCGTGGTGACCCACGGCGATTTTAGCCTGGATAACC
TGATTTTCGATGAAGGCAAACTGATTGGCTGCATTGATGTGGGCCGTGTGGGCATTGCGGATCGTTATCA
GGATCTGGCCATTCTGTGGAACTGCCTGGGCGAATTTAGCCCGAGCCTGCAAAAACGTCTGTTTCAGAAA
TATGGCATTGATAATCCGGATATGAACAAACTGCAATTTCATCTGATGCTGGATGAATTTTTCTAATAAT
TAATTGGACCGCGGTCCGCGCGTTGTCCTTTTCCGCTGCATAACCCTGCTTCGGGGTCATTATAGCGATT
TTTTCGGTATATCCATCCTTTTTCGCACGATATACAGGATTTTGCCAAAGGGTTCGTGTAGACTTTCCTT
GGTGTATCCAACGGCGTCAGCCGGGCAGGATAGGTGAAGTAGGCCCACCCGCGAGCGGGTGTTCCTTCTT
CACTGTCCCTTATTCGCACCTGGCGGTGCTCAACGGGAATCCTGCTCTGCGAGGCTGGCCGTAGGCCGGC
CCTACCGGCGCGGCAGCGTTACCCGTGTCGGCGGCTCCAACGGCTCGCCATCGTCCAGAAAACACGGCTC
ATCGGGCATCGGCAGGCGCTGCTGCCCGCGCCGTTCCCATTCCTCCGTTTCGGTCAAGGCTGGCAGGTCT
GGTTCCATGCCCGGAATGCCGGGCTGGCTGGGCGGCTCCTCGCCGGGGCCGGTCGGTAGTTGCTGCTCGC
CCGGATACAGGGTCGGGATGCGGCGCAGGTCGCCATGCCCCAACAGCGATTCGTCCTGGTCGTCGTGATC
AACCACCACGGCGGCACTGAACACCGACAGGCGCAACTGGTCGCGGGGCTGGCCCCACGCCACGCGGTCA
TTGACCACGTAGGCCGACACGGTGCCGGGGCCGTTGAGCTTCACGACGGAGATCCAGCGCTCGGCCACCA
AGTCCTTGACTGCGTATTGGACCGTCCGCAAAGAACGTCCGATGAGCTTGGAAAGTGTCTTCTGGCTGAC
CACCACGGCGTTCTGGTGGCCCATCTGCGCCACGAGGTGATGCAGCAGCATTGCCGCCGTGGGTTTCCTC
GCAATAAGCCCGGCCCACGCCTCATGCGCTTTGCGTTCCGTTTGCACCCAGTGACCGGGCTTGTTCTTGG
CTTGAATGCCGATTTCTCTGGACTGCGTGGCCATGCTTATCTCCATGCGGTAGGGGTGCCGCACGGTTGC
GGCACCATGCGCAATCAGCTGCAACTTTTCGGCAGCGCGACAACAATTATGCGTTGCGTAAAAGTGGCAG
TCAATTACAGATTTTCTTTAACCTACGCAATGAGCTATTGCGGGGGGTGCCGCAATGAGCTGTTGCGTAC
CCCCCTTTTTTAAGTTGTTGATTTTTAAGTCTTTCGCATTTCGCCCTATATCTAGTTCTTTGGTGCCCAA
AGAAGGGCACCCCTGCGGGGTTCCCCCACGCCTTCGGCGCGGCTCCCCCTCCGGCAAAAAGTGGCCCCTC
CGGGGCTTGTTGATCGACTGCGCGGCCTTCGGCCTTGCCCAAGGTGGCGCTGCCCCCTTGGAACCCCCGC
ACTCGCCGCCGTGAGGCTCGGGGGGCAGGCGGGCGGGCTTCGCCCTTCGACTGCCCCCACTCGCATAGGC
TTGGGTCGTTCCAGGCGCGTCAAGGCCAAGCCGCTGCGCGGTCGCTGCGCGAGCCTTGACCCGCCTTCCA
CTTGGTGTCCAACCGGCAAGCGAAGCGCGCAGGCCGCAGGCCGGAGGCTTTTCCCCAGAGAAAATTAAAA
AAATTGATGGGGCAAGGCCGCAGGCCGCGCAGTTGGAGCCGGTGGGTATGTGGTCGAAGGCTGGGTAGCC
GGTGGGCAATCCCTGTGGTCAAGCTCGTGGGCAGGCGCAGCCTGTCCATCAGCTTGTCCAGCAGGGTTGT
CCACGGGCCGAGCGAAGCGAGCCAGCCGGTGGCCGCTCGCGGCCATCGTCCACATATCCACGGGCTGGCA
AGGGAGCGCAGCGACCGCGCAGGGCGAAGCCCGGAGAGCAAGCCCGTAGGGGGGGCGCGCCCAGCTGTCT
AGGGCGGCGGATTTGTCCTACTCAGGAGAGCGTTCACCGACAAACAACAGATAAAACGAAAGGCCCAGTC
TTTCGACTGAGCCTTTCGTTTTATTTGATGCCT
Features (pLannotate 1.2.2; 19 found; start..end, strand, type, name):
     19..984     -  CDS            XylS: XylS regulator encoded by the Pseudomonas putida TOL plasmid pWWO; xylS; stimulates transcription from the Pm promoter in the presence of aromatic compounds such as m-toluate or benzoate
   1245..1650    +  CDS            CmR (fragment): chloramphenicol acetyltransferase; cat; confers resistance to chloramphenicol
   1612..1872    -  CDS            YPRA_ECOLX (fragment): Protein predicted: Swiss-Prot protein existence level 4. From Escherichia coli.
   1884..1964    +  promoter       Pm promoter: The bacterial Pm promoter is activated by XylS in the presence of benzoate or m-toluate (Marqués et al., 1999).
   2018..3098    +  CDS            lacI (fragment): lac repressor; lacI; The lac repressor binds to the lac operator to inhibit transcription in E. coli. This inhibition can be relieved by adding lactose or isopropyl-β-D-thiogalactopyranoside (IPTG).
   3177..3656    +  CDS            tse5 (fragment): TSE5_PSEAE - Protein predicted: Swiss-Prot protein existence level 4. Toxin secreted by the H1 type VI (H1-T6SS) secretion system that acts on bacterial target cells. The producing bacterium is protected by a cognate immunity protein. From Pseudomonas aeruginosa (strain ATCC 15692 / DSM 22644 / CIP 104116 / JCM 14847 / LMG 12228 / 1C / PRS 101 / PAO1).
   3666..5018    +  CDS            phoA: PPB_ECOLI - Experimental evidence at protein level: Swiss-Prot protein existence level 1. From Escherichia coli (strain K12).
   5019..5180    +  CDS            lacZα (fragment): LacZα fragment of β-galactosidase; lacZ fragment
   5193..5237    +  misc_feature   MCS (fragment): pUC18/19 multiple cloning site
   5245..5269    +  CDS            lacZα (fragment): LacZα fragment of β-galactosidase; lacZ fragment
   5306..5333    -  terminator     T7Te terminator: phage T7 early transcription terminator
   5373..5419    -  terminator     rrnB T1 terminator: transcription terminator T1 from the E. coli rrnB gene
   5430..5544    -  ncRNA          MicC (fragment): Accession: RF00121 - MicC RNA
   5605..5699    +  terminator     lambda t0 terminator: transcription terminator from phage lambda
   5831..6643    +  CDS            aphA1: KKA1_ECOLX - Also known as nptI. Protein inferred from homology: Swiss-Prot protein existence level 3. Resistance to kanamycin and structurally-related aminoglycosides, including amikacin. From Escherichia coli.
   6813..6921    +  oriT           oriT: incP origin of transfer
   6932..7594    -  CDS            pBBR1 Rep: replication protein for the broad-host-range plasmid pBBR1 from Bordetella bronchiseptica
   7595..8366    -  rep_origin     pBBR1 oriV: replication origin of the broad-host-range plasmid pBBR1 from Bordetella bronchiseptica; requires the pBBR1 Rep protein for replication
   8481..8567    -  terminator     rrnB T1 terminator: Escherichia coli rrnB; transcription terminator T1 from the E. coli rrnB gene
