[The description below was written by a language model from this plasmid's Addgene catalogue record and pLannotate feature annotations shown in this document.]
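Description:
pS238D1::sptse5-CT_phoA-lacZalpha is a bacterial expression plasmid built on the pS238D1 backbone, a broad-host-range vector suited to Pseudomonas as well as E. coli. It replicates through the pBBR1 oriV together with its cognate Rep protein, carries an incP oriT that allows conjugative mobilisation into recipient strains, and is selected with kanamycin via the aphA1 (nptI) gene. The functional modules are insulated by several transcription terminators (lambda t0, rrnB T1, T7Te).

Expression control is based on the XylS/Pm system from the P. putida TOL plasmid: XylS, encoded on the opposite strand, activates the Pm promoter in the presence of benzoate or m-toluate. The feature table also places a lacI fragment between Pm and the insert and a MicC RNA fragment on the reverse strand downstream. These suggest an additional regulatory layer in the backbone, but the record does not explain how they operate. Short annotated fragments of CmR and YPRA lie between xylS and Pm, with no stated function.

The payload is a tripartite fusion comprising the C-terminal region of the P. aeruginosa type VI secretion effector Tse5 (residues 1169–1317), E. coli alkaline phosphatase PhoA (22–474) and the LacZα fragment (4–60). A PelB signal peptide at the N terminus directs it toward the periplasm. PhoA–LacZα dual reporters are commonly used to probe membrane topology, since PhoA is active in the periplasm and LacZα complementation reports cytoplasmic location. According to the record, the plasmid is used to test the biological function of this fusion protein in P. putida, within work showing that Tse5 forms membrane pores that disrupt the membrane potential of intoxicated bacteria.
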