Addgene plasmid #192961: pS238D1::sptse5-CT_phoA-lacZalpha
Purpose: Test the biological function of the spTse5-CT (1169-1317)-PhoA (22-474)-LacZ (4-60) fusion protein in P. putida
Depositing lab: David Albesa-Jové. Depositing organization: Instituto Biofisika Institutua (UPV/EHU, CSIC). Publication: The P. aeruginosa effector Tse5 forms membrane pores disrupting the membrane potential of intoxicated bacteria. Gonzalez-Magana A, Altuna J, Queralt-Martin M, Largo E, Velazquez C, Montanchez I, Bernal P, Alcaraz A, Albesa-Jove D. Commun Biol. 2022 Nov 5;5(1):1189. doi: 10.1038/s42003-022-04140-y. PubMed 36335275.
Backbone
  Vector backbone: pS238D1
  Backbone manufacturer: de Lorenzo Lab (https://vdl-lab.com/)
  Vector type: Bacterial Expression
Growth in bacteria
  Bacterial resistance: Kanamycin, 50 μg/mL
  Growth temperature: 37°C
  Growth strain: DH5alpha
  Copy number: High Copy
Gene/Insert
  Gene/Insert name: sptse5-CT_phoA-lacZ_
  Species: Pseudomonas aeruginosa
  Mutation: encodes for tse5 (1169-1317) fused to phoA-lacZalpha
  Tag / fusion protein: PelB signal peptide (N terminal on insert)
  Cloning method: Unknown
Terms and licenses: Academic/Nonprofit Terms; Industry Terms: Not Available to Industry
Depositor comments: Please visit https://doi.org/10.21203/rs.3.rs-967174/v1 for preprint.
How to cite: pS238D1::sptse5-CT_phoA-lacZalpha was a gift from David Albesa-Jové (Addgene plasmid # 192961 ; http://n2t.net/addgene:192961 ; RRID:Addgene_192961)
